>Addgene plasmid #159968 | AAV-Synapsin-mScarlet-optoJNKi-WPRE | addgene full sequence | sequence record 315051 | Addgene NGS Result
CCTGCAGGCAGCTGCGCGCTCGCTCGCTCACTGAGGCCGCCCGGGCGTCGGGCGACCTTTGGTCGCCCGG
CCTCAGTGAGCGAGCGAGCGCGCAGAGAGGGAGTGGCCAACTCCATCACTAGGGGTTCCTGCGGCCGCAC
GCGTGTGTCTAGACTGCAGAGGGCCCTGCGTATGAGTGCAAGTGGGTTTTAGGACCAGGATGAGGCGGGG
TGGGGGTGCCTACCTGACGACCGACCCCGACCCACTGGACAAGCACCCAACCCCCATTCCCCAAATTGCG
CATCCCCTATCAGAGAGGGGGAGGGGAAACAGGATGCGGCGAGGCGCGTGCGCACTGCCAGCTTCAGCAC
CGCGGACAGTGCCTTCGCCCCCGCCTGGCGGCGCGCGCCACCGCCGCCTCAGCACTGAAGGCGCGCTGAC
GTCACTCGCCGGTCCCCCGCAAACTCCCCTTCCCGGCCACCTTGGTCGCGTCCGCGCCGCCGCCGGCCCA
GCCGGACCGCACCACGCGAGGCGCGAGATAGGGGGGCACGGGCGCGACCATCTGCGCTGCGGCGCCGGCG
ACTCAGCGCTGCCTCAGTCTGCGGTGGGCAGCGGAGGAGTCGTGTCGTGCCTGAGAGCGCAGTCGAGAAG
GTACAGCTAGCGCTACCGGTCGCCACCATGGTGAGCAAGGGCGAGGCAGTGATCAAGGAGTTCATGCGGT
TCAAGGTGCACATGGAGGGCTCCATGAACGGCCACGAGTTCGAGATCGAGGGCGAGGGCGAGGGCCGCCC
CTACGAGGGCACCCAGACCGCCAAGCTGAAGGTGACCAAGGGTGGCCCCCTGCCCTTCTCCTGGGACATC
CTGTCCCCTCAGTTCATGTACGGCTCCAGGGCCTTCACCAAGCACCCCGCCGACATCCCCGACTACTATA
AGCAGTCCTTCCCCGAGGGCTTCAAGTGGGAGCGCGTGATGAACTTCGAGGACGGCGGCGCCGTGACCGT
GACCCAGGACACCTCCCTGGAGGACGGCACCCTGATCTACAAGGTGAAGCTCCGCGGCACCAACTTCCCT
CCTGACGGCCCCGTAATGCAGAAGAAGACAATGGGCTGGGAAGCGTCCACCGAGCGGTTGTACCCCGAGG
ACGGCGTGCTGAAGGGCGACATTAAGATGGCCCTGCGCCTGAAGGACGGCGGCCGCTACCTGGCGGACTT
CAAGACCACCTACAAGGCCAAGAAGCCCGTGCAGATGCCCGGCGCCTACAACGTCGACCGCAAGTTGGAC
ATCACCTCCCACAACGAGGACTACACCGTGGTGGAACAGTACGAACGCTCCGAGGGCCGCCACTCCACCG
GCGGCATGGACGAGCTGTACAAGTCCGGACTCAGATCTCGAGCTCAAGCTTCGAATTCACTGGCAACAAC
ACTGGAGAGAATCGAGAAAAACTTCGTCATCACCGACCCTAGACTGCCCGATAATCCTATCATCTTCGCC
TCCGACTCATTTCTCCAGCTCACTGAGTACTCTCGGGAGGAAATTCTGGGCCGGAATTGCCGGTTCCTCC
AGGGACCTGAAACCGATAGAGCCACTGTCCGAAAAATCCGGGATGCCATCGACAATCAGACTGAGGTGAC
CGTCCAGCTCATCAATTACACCAAATCTGGCAAAAAATTCTGGAACCTGTTCCACCTCCAGCCTATGAGA
GATCAGAAGGGCGACGTCCAGTACTTTATTGGCGTCCAGCTGGATGGAACTGAACATGTGAGGGACGCTG
CAGAACGAGAGGGCGTGATGCTCATCAAAAAAACCGCCGAAAACATCGATGAGGCCGCTAAAGAGCTGTC
TAGAAGACCCAAACGACCAACCACACTGAACCTCTTCTAGGATCCGCGGCCGCTAGATAACTGAAATCAA
CCTCTGGATTACAAAATTTGTGAAAGATTGACTGGTATTCTTAACTATGTTGCTCCTTTTACGCTATGTG
GATACGCTGCTTTAATGCCTTTGTATCATGCTATTGCTTCCCGTATGGCCTTCATTTTCTCCTCCTTGTA
TAAATCCTGGTTGCTGTCTCTTTATGAGGAGTTGTGGCCCGTTGTCAGGCAACGTGGCGTGGTGTGCACT
GTGTTTGCTGACGCAACCCCCACTGGTTGGGGCATTGCCACCACCTGTCAGCTCCTTTCCGGGACTTTCG
CTTTCCCCCTCCCTATTGCCACGGCGGAACTCATCGCCGCCTGCCTTGCCCGCTGCTGGACAGGGGCTCG
GCTGTTGGGCACTGACAATTCCGTGGTGTTGTCGGGGAAATCATCGTCCTTTCCTTGGCTGCTCGCCTAT
GTTGCCACCTGGATTCTGCGCGGGACGTCCTTCTGCTACGTCCCTTCGGCCCTCAATCCAGCGGACCTTC
CTTCCCGCGGCCTGCTGCCGGCTCTGCGGCCTCTTCCGCGTCTTCGCCTTCGCCCTCAGACGAGTCGGAT
CTCCCTTTGGGCCGCCTCCCCGCATCGATTGTACCGCGGGCCCGGGATCTACGGGTGGCATCCCTGTGAC
CCCTCCCCAGTGCCTCTCCTGGCCCTGGAAGTTGCCACTCCAGTGCCCACCAGCCTTGTCCTAATAAAAT
TAAGTTGCATCATTTTGTCTGACTAGGTGTCCTTCTATAATATTATGGGGTGGAGGGGGGTGGTATGGAG
CAAGGGGCAAGTTGGGAAGACAACCTGTAGGGCCTGCGGGGTCTATTGGGAACCAAGCTGGAGTGCAGTG
GCACAATCTTGGCTCACTGCAATCTCCGCCTCCTGGGTTCAAGCGATTCTCCTGCCTCAGCCTCCCGAGT
TGTTGGGATTCCAGGCATGCATGACCAGGCTCAGCTAATTTTTGTTTTTTTGGTAGAGACGGGGTTTCAC
CATATTGGCCAGGCTGGTCTCCAACTCCTAATCTCAGGTGATCTACCCACCTTGGCCTCCCAAATTGCTG
GGATTACAGGCGTGAACCACTGCTCCCTTCCCTGTCCTTCTGATTTTGTAGGTAACCACGTGCGGACCGA
GCGGCCGCAGGAACCCCTAGTGATGGAGTTGGCCACTCCCTCTCTGCGCGCTCGCTCGCTCACTGAGGCC
GGGCGACCAAAGGTCGCCCGACGCCCGGGCTTTGCCCGGGCGGCCTCAGTGAGCGAGCGAGCGCGCAGCT
GCCTGCAGGGGCGCCTGATGCGGTATTTTCTCCTTACGCATCTGTGCGGTATTTCACACCGCATA
[95 nt withheld, positions 3216-3310]
T
[46 nt withheld, positions 3312-3357]
C
[141 nt withheld, positions 3359-3499]
CCTTTGACGTTGGAGTCCACGTTCTTT
[37 nt withheld, positions 3527-3563]
ACTCTATCTCGGGCTATTCTTTTGATTTATAAGGGATTTTGCCGATTTCGGTCTATTGGTTAAAAAATGA
GCTGATTTAACAAAAATTTAACGCGAATTTTAACAAAATATTAACGTTTACAATTTTATGGTGCACTCTC
AGTACAATCTGCTCTGATGCCGCATAGTTAAGCCAGCCCCGACACCCGCCAACACCCGCTGACGCGCCCT
GACGGGCTTGTCTGCTCCCGGCATCCGCTTACAGACAAGCTGTGACCGTCTCCGGGAGCTGCATGTGTCA
GAGGTTTTCACCGTCATCACCGAAACGCGCGAGACGAAAGGGCCTCGTGATACGCCTATTTTTATAGGTT
AATGTCATGATAATAATGGTTTCTTAGACGTCAGGTGGCACTTTTCGGGGAAATGTGCGCGGAACCCCTA
TTTGTTTATTTTTCTAAATACATTCAAATATGTATCCGCTCATGAGACAATAACCCTGATAAATGCTTCA
ATAATATTGAAAAAGGAAGAGTATGAGTATTCAACATTTCCGTGTCGCCCTTATTCCCTTTTTTGCGGCA
TTTTGCCTTCCTGTTTTTGCTCACCCAGAAACGCTGGTGAAAGTAAAAGATGCTGAAGATCAGTTGGGTG
CACGAGTGGGTTACATCGAACTGGATCTCAACAGCGGTAAGATCCTTGAGAGTTTTCGCCCCGAAGAACG
TTTTCCAATGATGAGCACTTTTAAAGTTCTGCTATGTGGCGCGGTATTATCCCGTATTGACGCCGGGCAA
GAGCAACTCGGTCGCCGCATACACTATTCTCAGAATGACTTGGTTGAGTACTCACCAGTCACAGAAAAGC
ATCTTACGGATGGCATGACAGTAAGAGAATTATGCAGTGCTGCCATAACCATGAGTGATAACACTGCGGC
CAACTTACTTCTGACAACGATCGGAGGACCGAAGGAGCTAACCGCTTTTTTGCACAACATGGGGGATCAT
GTAACTCGCCTTGATCGTTGGGAACCGGAGCTGAATGAAGCCATACCAAACGACGAGCGTGACACCACGA
TGCCTGTAGCAATGGCAACAACGTTGCGCAAACTATTAACTGGCGAACTACTTACTCTAGCTTCCCGGCA
ACAATTAATAGACTGGATGGAGGCGGATAAAGTTGCAGGACCACTTCTGCGCTCGGCCCTTCCGGCTGGC
TGGTTTATTGCTGATAAATCTGGAGCCGGTGAGCGTGGGTCTCGCGGTATCATTGCAGCACTGGGGCCAG
ATGGTAAGCCCTCCCGTATCGTAGTTATCTACACGACGGGGAGTCAGGCAACTATGGATGAACGAAATAG
ACAGATCGCTGAGATAGGTGCCTCACTGATTAAGCATTGGTAACTGTCAGACCAAGTTTACTCATATATA
CTTTAGATTGATTTAAAACTTCATTTTTAATTTAAAAGGATCTAGGTGAAGATCCTTTTTGATAATCTCA
TGACCAAAATCCCTTAACGTGAGTTTTCGTTCCACTGAGCGTCAGACCCCGTAGAAAAGATCAAAGGATC
TTCTTGAGATCCTTTTTTTCTGCGCGTAATCTGCTGCTTGCAAACAAAAAAACCACCGCTACCAGCGGTG
GTTTGTTTGCCGGATCAAGAGCTACCAACTCTTTTTCCGAAGGTAACTGGCTTCAGCAGAGCGCAGATAC
CAAATACTGTTCTTCTAGTGTAGCCGTAGTTAGGCCACCACTTCAAGAACTCTGTAGCACCGCCTACATA
CCTCGCTCTGCTAATCCTGTTACCAGTGGCTGCTGCCAGTGGCGATAAGTCGTGTCTTACCGGGTTGGAC
TCAAGACGATAGTTACCGGATAAGGCGCAGCGGTCGGGCTGAACGGGGGGTTCGTGCACACAGCCCAGCT
TGGAGCGAACGACCTACACCGAACTGAGATACCTACAGCGTGAGCTATGAGAAAGCGCCACGCTTCCCGA
AGGGAGAAAGGCGGACAGGTATCCGGTAAGCGGCAGGGTCGGAACAGGAGAGCGCACGAGGGAGCTTCCA
GGGGGAAACGCCTGGTATCTTTATAGTCCTGTCGGGTTTCGCCACCTCTGACTTGAGCGTCGATTTTTGT
GATGCTCGTCAGGGGGGCGGAGCCTATGGAAAAACGCCAGCAACGCGGCCTTTTTACGGTTCCTGGCCTT
TTGCTGGCCTTTTGCTCACATGT
Features (pLannotate 1.2.2; 17 found; start..end, strand, type, name):
     12..39      +  repeat_region  AAV2 ITR (fragment): inverted terminal repeat of adeno-associated virus serotype 2 inverted
     68..95      +  repeat_region  AAV2 ITR (fragment): inverted terminal repeat of adeno-associated virus serotype 2 inverted
    175..622     +  promoter       hSyn promoter: human synapsin I promoter; confers neuron-specific expression (Kügler et al., 2003)
    658..1353    +  CDS            mScarlet: mScarlet is a basic (constitutively fluorescent) red fluorescent protein published in 2016, derived from synthetic construct. It has moderate acid sensitivity.
   1354..1388    +  misc_feature   MCS (fragment): multiple cloning site
   1411..1728    +  CDS            miniSOG: miniSOG is a basic (constitutively fluorescent) cyan fluorescent protein published in 2011, derived from Arabidopsis thaliana. It requires the cofactor flavin for fluorescence.
   1885..2473    +  misc_feature   WPRE: woodchuck hepatitis virus posttranscriptional regulatory element
   2481..2499    +  misc_feature   MCS (fragment): multiple cloning site
   2503..2979    +  polyA_signal   hGH poly(A) signal: human growth hormone polyadenylation signal
   3019..3159    +  repeat_region  AAV2 ITR: inverted terminal repeat of adeno-associated virus serotype 2 inverted
   3164..3215    -  misc_feature   bom (fragment): basis of mobility region from pBR322
   3234..3689    +  rep_origin     f1 ori (sequence partly withheld): f1 bacteriophage origin of replication; arrow indicates direction of (+) strand synthesis
   3690..3739    -  misc_feature   bom (fragment): basis of mobility region from pBR322
   3841..3876    -  CDS            rop (fragment): Rop protein, which maintains plasmids at low copy number; rop
   3971..4075    +  promoter       AmpR promoter: bla
   4076..4936    +  CDS            AmpR: β-lactamase; bla; confers resistance to ampicillin, carbenicillin, and related antibiotics
   5107..5695    +  rep_origin     ori: high-copy-number ColE1/pMB1/pBR322/pUC origin of replication
