[The description below was written by a language model from this plasmid's Addgene catalogue record and pLannotate feature annotations shown in this document.]
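Description:
AAV-Synapsin-mScarlet-optoJNKi-WPRE is an adeno-associated virus transfer plasmid for neuron-restricted expression of a light-controlled inhibitor of c-Jun N-terminal kinase (JNK). It is propagated in E. coli as a high-copy plasmid through a ColE1/pUC-type origin with ampicillin selection (AmpR under its own bla promoter), and it also carries an f1 phage origin. The record lists a recombination-deficient growth strain, a usual choice for keeping the repeat-rich AAV2 inverted terminal repeats intact. In the sequenced record the right-hand ITR is annotated in full, whereas the left-hand one is detected only as two short fragments. This may reflect the difficulty of sequencing and annotating these hairpin regions rather than a true deletion.

Between the ITRs, which direct replication and packaging of the cassette into AAV particles, the human synapsin I promoter drives a synthetic fusion of the red fluorescent protein mScarlet, a short linker derived from a cloning site, and optoJNKi, taken from an earlier plasmid. The automated annotation labels part of the optoJNKi region as miniSOG. This most likely reflects homology between miniSOG and the flavin-binding LOV2 domain on which the actuator is based, not the presence of miniSOG itself. A WPRE downstream of the coding region enhances transcript stability and expression, and the human growth hormone polyadenylation signal terminates the transcript.

According to the depositor, the mScarlet fusion increases resonance energy transfer from LOV2, which reduces the sensitivity of the inhibitor to actuation, and it allows the protein to be detected by red fluorescence without triggering photoswitching. The depositor describes the constructs as modular, multipart and built iteratively.
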