Addgene plasmid #159968: AAV-Synapsin-mScarlet-optoJNKi-WPRE
Purpose: optogenetic JNK inhibitor with increased RET from LOV2 to reduce actuation sensitivity, detectable without activation
Depositing lab: Michael Courtney. Depositing organization: Turku Bioscience Centre. Publication: Resonance energy transfer sensitises and monitors in situ switching of LOV2-based optogenetic actuators. Li LL, Klein FM, Li Greci L, Popinigis A, Freudenberg F, Courtney MJ. Nat Commun. 2020 Oct 9;11(1):5107. doi: 10.1038/s41467-020-18816-8. PubMed 33037199.
Backbone
  Vector backbone: AAV
  Backbone size w/o insert (bp): 4543
  Vector type: Mammalian Expression, AAV
Growth in bacteria
  Bacterial resistance: Ampicillin, 100 μg/mL
  Growth temperature: 37°C
  Growth strain: NEB Stable
  Copy number: High Copy
Gene/Insert
  Gene/Insert name: mScarlet-optoJNKi
  Species: Synthetic
  Insert size (bp): 1250
  Mutation: synthetic
  Promoter: hSyn1
  Cloning method: Restriction Enzyme; 5′ cloning site multiple; modular (not destroyed); 3′ cloning site multiple; modular (unknown if destroyed)
  Sequencing primers: 5′ 3'Syn-fwd; 3′ WPRE-
Resource information
  A portion of this plasmid was derived from a plasmid made by: "optoJNKi" was from Addgene plasmid 89744.
Terms and licenses: Academic/Nonprofit Terms; Industry Terms: Not Available to Industry
Depositor comments: Constructs are multipart, modular and generated iteratively.
How to cite: AAV-Synapsin-mScarlet-optoJNKi-WPRE was a gift from Michael Courtney (Addgene plasmid # 159968 ; http://n2t.net/addgene:159968 ; RRID:Addgene_159968)
